Addgene plasmid #158786: pAS16
Purpose: Ribosome-tagged GCaMP (soma localized) expression in C. elegans AFD neurons (and others)
Depositing lab: Jennifer Garrison & Zachary Knight. Depositing organization: Buck Institute. Publication: Soma-Targeted Imaging of Neural Circuits by Ribosome Tethering. Chen Y, Jang H, Spratt PWE, Kosar S, Taylor DE, Essner RA, Bai L, Leib DE, Kuo TW, Lin YC, Patel M, Subkhangulova A, Kato S, Feinberg EH, Bender KJ, Knight ZA, Garrison JL. Neuron. 2020 Jun 5. pii: S0896-6273(20)30351-2. doi: 10.1016/j.neuron.2020.05.005. PubMed 32574560.
Backbone
  Vector backbone: pSM
  Backbone manufacturer: C.I. Bargmann and S. MaCarroll
  Vector type: Worm Expression
Growth in bacteria
  Bacterial resistance: Ampicillin, 100 μg/mL
  Growth temperature: 37°C
  Growth strain: DH5alpha
  Copy number: High Copy
Gene/Insert
  Gene/Insert name: Pntc-1::GCaMP6m::rpl-1a
  Species: C. elegans (nematode)
  Cloning method: Gibson Cloning
Terms and licenses: Academic/Nonprofit Terms; Industry Terms: Not Available to Industry
How to cite: pAS16 was a gift from Jennifer Garrison & Zachary Knight (Addgene plasmid # 158786 ; http://n2t.net/addgene:158786 ; RRID:Addgene_158786)
