[The description below was written by a language model from this plasmid's Addgene catalogue record and pLannotate feature annotations shown in this document.]
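Description:
pAS16 is a C. elegans expression plasmid built on the pSM worm expression backbone, assembled by Gibson cloning and propagated in E. coli as a high-copy plasmid. Maintenance relies on a ColE1/pUC-type origin of replication and a β-lactamase (AmpR) gene with its own promoter, conferring ampicillin resistance. The 8.5 kb sequence also carries ordinary cloning-vector remnants: a lac promoter/operator with a CAP binding site, and short fragments of lacI, rop, the bom region and a pUC multiple cloning site. None of these plays a role in expression in the worm.

The payload is recorded as Pntc-1::GCaMP6m::rpl-1a. The ntc-1 promoter is not annotated in the feature table, but presumably lies in the largely unannotated region of roughly 3 kb upstream of the sensor. A tiny hit to the yeast LEU2 promoter in that region is most likely a spurious match. Downstream, the GCaMP6m calcium-indicator coding sequence is followed closely by a ribosomal large-subunit protein coding sequence. The annotation software labels this by homology to human RPL10A, whereas the catalogue identifies it as the C. elegans gene rpl-1a. Fusing GCaMP to a ribosomal protein tethers the sensor to ribosomes, which confines its fluorescence to the cell body rather than the neurites. A short fragment matching C. elegans aex-5 lies after the fusion; the record does not explain its function or name the 3' UTR.

The stated purpose is soma-localized, ribosome-tagged GCaMP expression in the AFD neurons and some other cells. This supports calcium imaging in which signals can be assigned to individual cell bodies with less contamination from surrounding neuropil.
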