Features (pLannotate 1.2.2; 14 found; start..end, strand, type, name):
   1023..1039    +  promoter       LEU2 promoter (fragment): S. cerevisiae LEU2
   3060..3077    -  misc_feature   MCS (fragment): pUC18/19 multiple cloning site
   3183..4533    +  CDS            GCaMP6m (fragment): improved fluorescent protein-based calcium sensor (Chen et al., 2013)
   4572..5216    +  CDS            RPL10A: RL10A_HUMAN - Also known as NEDD6. Experimental evidence at protein level: Swiss-Prot protein existence level 1. Component of the large ribosomal subunit. From Homo sapiens (Human).
   5737..5889    +  CDS            aex-5 (fragment): AEX5_CAEEL - Also known as kpc-3 From Caenorhabditis elegans.
   6016..6051    +  CDS            rop (fragment): Rop protein, which maintains plasmids at low copy number; rop
   6153..6252    +  misc_feature   bom (fragment): basis of mobility region from pBR322
   6354..6458    +  promoter       AmpR promoter: bla
   6459..7319    +  CDS            AmpR: β-lactamase; bla; confers resistance to ampicillin, carbenicillin, and related antibiotics
   7490..8078    +  rep_origin     ori: high-copy-number ColE1/pMB1/pBR322/pUC origin of replication
   8261..8353    +  CDS            lacI (fragment): lac repressor; lacI; The lac repressor binds to the lac operator to inhibit transcription in E. coli. This inhibition can be relieved by adding lactose or isopropyl-β-D-thiogalactopyranoside (IPTG).
   8366..8387    +  protein_bind   CAP binding site: CAP binding activates transcription in the presence of cAMP. E. coli catabolite activator protein
   8402..8432    +  promoter       lac promoter: promoter for the E. coli lac operon
   8440..8456    +  protein_bind   lac operator: The lac repressor binds to the lac operator to inhibit transcription in E. coli. This inhibition can be relieved by adding lactose or isopropyl-β-D-thiogalactopyranoside (IPTG). lac repressor encoded by lacI
>Addgene plasmid #158786 | pAS16 | addgene full sequence | sequence record 313236 | Addgene NGS Result
TCATGTTTGCATAAACTCCAAAATTAAAGACATACCCGAGGGACTTTTTTTTTCTATAGAAAACCATAAA
ACTGGAAGTGTGAAAGATATGTCTGGTCCGACATCTACCGGGCCCCGCGCCGCACTGTGTTAACCCTGCA
AAACCAGTCTAGGGAACCAGGTAAATGTCGGACCATACAATTTAGTCACTCTTCCTATTTTGAGACTTTC
TCAAAAATTGTTTCTCAGAATGAACGTTTCCGAAATTTAGAAGTTTCTGCATGCACTTTTGTTGTGTTGA
GATAAAGTTTTCGAAATTTTCGTGTTTTGTTTTGCTTTACATTTTCTTTATTTGAAAGTGCTGGAAATTC
TTGCAGAAATGAAAGAAAGAAAAATTCAAATTTACAAAAATATATTTAAAGCTTGCATGCAGTACTAATT
GAACGAAGGAATGGTAAGACGCCAATTATTGAGTTATTTAACAGAAGTAAGTAACGATTAGTGTACTTTT
CTAATGAAACAAAAACTATAAGATAGATAGAAATAAAAGAAGCAACACCACAACCACACTTTCAGTTAGA
TGCCATGAGATCGTTTTGAAAGTAGATAATTGCGTTTAGAAATATGATCCTGTTGGCTAAAGCCAATAAG
CATGGAGGGGTGCGAGGAGGGGACCAGAAAAATATTCCTTCTATCTTTTTTTGCTTGCAGAAAATTTTGA
AGAACAAGGGCCAAATCTTTAAAGCAGGGGGAAGAGTGGAGAGGATGGGAGGGCAACGAGACAAAAATTC
ATGCACAACGAGCGAGAAAAGTCCCTTACGCGTGAAAAAAATGTGGAGCAACAAGGTCTTACCGAAAAAA
GGCACTCCGAAAAAAACGGCATTTCAGCTGACGGGTGAAGATAGAATACGCAACAATCTATCAAGTTGTT
CAGAAGAAGAAAAAAACGCTGATGCCCATTGGAAATGTGTTACGCGTTTACGCGTCTAACAGTCATCAAA
ACACGATAAACTCGAGATTGAGTGCTCAAAACGGATTTGTTGGAAAAATTGGGAGAAAAGTGGGGAAAAG
TAACGGTGACCCAGATGCGGCAGTTTGAAAGATGTAGCCTAATGGAATTAGAGCAATCTTCTAGTAGTAC
GGAATTGGTCGCTTTAAAGTACGCAGTTAGTCTCTGCAGAACTAAAAGACAAAAAGAGGCACGAATCTCG
GAGAAGACACAAGAAGGGCCCCTCCTCTTAAGACAACACAATTTTTTTGGAACAACGGAACTTGTTGCTG
GCAATAATGATTGTAGAAAATCTCTAATTTATGAGCATGTAACACATTGACGTGCTCGTAAAAGCAACAA
GTATACCACCAAAGCAGCAGATAATGCCAGTTGACTCCAGATGACAAATCGGTGTCGTGAAGTCGCGGCA
ATCCCCCAGAGCAAATGCCGCATCTTTTCAAACACTTACCAATGTGCGCTCCAAATTTGATGAATTAGCT
ATTTGGCGTATATTCGAAACTGGAGAATGTTCACTTTGCCGTTTTTTGTTGTTTTAATTTTATGTCAGAA
GTCTGTAGATTCTGAGTGAGTGAATGAGTTGTAAAACTTTTACATCAATGAACTTCTATGTAATCTGGAT
GCGGATTTAGTATATTTTGAGTAACATTTTTGTTTTTTTGTACTTCCTTTTTTCTCAATTTTCGTAATCT
CTTTTCATATGATTTTTTATAACACGTCACAATTGTTTCATTGCAAACTACAGATTCATATTGTGAGTTT
CTATTCAATAACGACAAAAACATTTTCCAAACAGATGCCCTAAATTTTGACACTTTTTGCTTCACTTCTG
CTCATAAAAAACACCTTGTAACCTGATTTTGAATTTTGTTGGGAACTTGTGAATTATTGAAACCTTCGGA
AGTTTTTGGCAATCGACGAAGTCTGCAATTCTTCTGAAAGTGTCAAAAAATAATTTTTTTTTGATTTGAA
GTGTATTTCAAAAATCTAAAAAAAAACGGTGACAGCAAAATACACGTTTTACGTTTTATTTTCGACAATT
CTTATATCCTTATATCCATATATCCATTGGCAGATTTGGGAACTCCTGGTTGTAAAATATCTGGAAAAAA
GAAAATTCTGCCAAAATTGCTAAAATTGTGTGAGGGTATATTACTTCTTAGAAATCGTACCCCGAATGTT
TCTATAACATCCTAATAATTATTTCTTTGTCATGTGCCAATTGGTTTTATTATTTAGACGAATTTTGTAT
GTGATTTTGAGATAGCTGCATTAAACAAAAGATGAGTATAAACCGATCAGCTCAGCCAGGTTAACAGTAC
GGCTCTGTCCGTAACCATCTGGAAAAAACTTGTAAAGTTCATCGAGTTACCCGGAATTGTCAAAGCTTTG
CAAAAGCTTGGAGGGTTGAAATTGCAATTCCCTCGTTTTTTTATGGCACTTCAATATTTTGAAAAAAAAC
CAAATTTTAACAGAAACCTTCAATTTTGTCCCGTGTCATAGTTGGCTTTGCTTAAATTATTGGTAAACGA
CCGAAACATGCAATTTAAAAATGACAGTTTAAAACAGTAAATTTCAGACAGCTGCGACACGGAAAACAAA
CCGCCGTACAACAAAGTTGAACAATTACTATTTTCGATTATTTGAGCACATTTTGAGTTTACACGTTCAA
AATTCCCAGAACCGTTACTGATCCTTTGAAATAATTTAGTGCATTTTTTTTGAAATTATTTTTCAAATCA
AATCTTAGTCACGTCACTTGAATTGATAACTTCTGTCAAACCCACGTCCTGACTTGTTTTGACACACATC
CCAAGAAACTGTCACTAAATCCGTGTTTCAGAGCTTTCAATATGAAAGAAAAAAGCTAGTCATATACATG
AAGGACGCGTGAGTCGACTTATCGCCAAATAACAAGACGCGCGGATTTCAGTCGTAATAAAGCGGTTTAA
GTCGACGATTATCAGCGGGGCGGAGCTGCGATGAAATCCAAAATCCAGGCGAGGAGGAAAGAGCCATTCG
TTGTCATTCAATCTTCACTTTCCATTCCAACTAGGGCTCCTCGGCGCGCCTCTAGAGGATCCCCGGGATT
GGCCAAAGGACCCAAAGGTATGTTTCGAATGATACTAACATAACATAGAACATTTTCAGGAGGACCCTTG
GCTAGCGTCGACGGTACCATGGTATTGATATCATGGGTTCTCATCATCATCATCATCATGGTATGGCTAG
CATGACTGGTGGACAGCAAATGGGTCGGGATCTGTACGACGATGACGATAAGGATCTCGCCACCATGGTC
GACTCATCACGTCGTAAGTGGAATAAGACAGGTCACGCAGTCAGAGCTATAGGTCGGCTGAGCTCACTCG
AGAACGTCTATATCAAGGCCGACAAGCAGAAGAACGGCATCAAGGCGAACTTCAAGATCCGCCACAACAT
CGAGGACGGCGGCGTGCAGCTCGCCTACCACTACCAGCAGAACACCCCCATCGGCGACGGCCCCGTGCTG
CTGCCCGACAACCACTACCTGAGCGTGCAGTCCAAACTTTCGAAAGACCCCAACGAGAAGCGCGATCACA
TGGTCCTGCTGGAGTTCGTGACCGCCGCCGGGATCACTCTCGGCATGGACGAGCTGTACAAGGGCGGTAC
CGGAGGGAGCATGGTGAGCAAGGGCGAGGAGCTGTTCACCGGGGTGGTGCCCATCCTGGTCGAGCTGGAC
GGCGACGTAAACGGCCACAAGTTCAGCGTGTCCGGCGAGGGTGAGGGCGATGCCACCTACGGCAAGCTGA
CCCTGAAGTTCATCTGCACCACCGGCAAGCTGCCCGTGCCCTGGCCCACCCTCGTGACCACCCTGACCTA
CGGCGTGCAGTGCTTCAGCCGCTACCCCGACCACATGAAGCAGCACGACTTCTTCAAGTCCGCCATGCCC
GAAGGCTACATCCAGGAGCGCACCATCTTCTTCAAGGACGACGGCAACTACAAGACCCGCGCCGAGGTGA
AGTTCGAGGGCGACACCCTGGTGAACCGCATCGAGCTGAAGGGCATCGACTTCAAGGAGGACGGCAACAT
CCTGGGGCACAAGCTGGAGTACAACCTGCCGGACCAACTGACTGAAGAGCAGATCGCAGAATTTAAAGAG
GCTTTCTCCCTATTTGACAAGGACGGGGATGGGACAATAACAACCAAGGAGCTGGGGACGGTGATGCGGT
CTCTGGGGCAGAACCCCACAGAAGCAGAGCTGCAGGACATGATCAATGAAGTAGATGCCGACGGTGACGG
CACAATCGACTTCCCTGAGTTCCTGACAATGATGGCAAGAAAAGGGAGCTACAGGGACACGGAAGAAGAA
ATTAGAGAAGCGTTCGGTGTGTTTGATAAGGATGGCAATGGCTACATCAGTGCAGCAGAGCTTCGCCACG
TGATGACAAACCTTGGAGAGAAGTTAACAGATGAAGAGGTTGATGAAATGATCAGGGAAGCAGACATCGA
TGGGGATGGTCAGGTAAACTACGAAGAGTTTGTACAAATGATGACAGCGAAGTCAGGCCGGACTCAGATC
TCAAGCTCAAGCTTCGAGTTCTCGAAGGTTTCCCGCGAGTCTCTTAATGAGGCTATCGCTGAGGTCCTTA
AGGGATCCTCGGAAAAGCCACGCAAGTTCCGTGAGACTATCGAGCTCCAGATCGGTCTCAAGAACTACGA
CCCACAGAAGGACAAGCGTTTCAGCGGATCCATCAGACTGAAGCACATTCCACGCCCAAACATGAAGGTG
TGCGTCTTCGGAGACCAGCACCATCTTGACGAGGCTGCCGCCGGAGACATTCCATCGATGAGCGCCGATG
ACTTGAAGAAGCTTAACAAGCAGAAGAAGCTCATCAAGAAGCTCGCCAAGAGCTACGATGCTTTCATCGC
TTCCGAATCCTTGATCAAGCAGATCCCACGTATCCTCGGTCCAGGACTCAACAAGGCCGGAAAATTCCCT
TCCGTCGTTACCCACGGAGAATCTCTCCAAAGCAAGAGTGACGAGATCCGCGCCACCGTCAAGTTCCAGA
TGAAGAAGGTTCTCTGCCTCTCCGTCGCCGTCGGTCACGTTGGACTCACCCAGGAGGAGCTTGTCTCCAA
CATCTCCCTCTCCATCAACTTCCTCGTCTCGCTCTTGAAGAAGAACTGGCAGAACGTGAGATCGTTGAAC
ATCAAGTCCACCATGGGAAAGCCACAAAGAGTTTATTAAGATATCTGAGCTCCGCATCGGCCGCTGTCAT
CAGATCGCCATCTCGCGCCCGTGCCTCTGACTTCTAAGTCCAATTACTCTTCAACATCCCTACATGCTCT
TTCTCCCTGTGCTCCCACCCCCTATTTTTGTTATTATCAAAAAACTTCTCTTAATTTCTTTGTTTTTTAG
CTTCTTTTAAGTCACCTCTAACAATGAAATTGTGTAGATTCAAAAATAGAATTAATTCGTAATAAAAAGT
CGAAAAAAATTGTGCTCCCTCCCCCCATTAATAATAATTCTATCCCAAAATCTACACAATGTTCTGTGTA
CACTTCTTATGTTTTTTACTTCTGATAAATTTTTTTGAAACATCATAGAAAAAACCGCACACAAAATACC
TTATCATATGTTACGTTTCAGTTTATGACCGCAATTTTTATTTCTTCGCACGTCTGGGCCTCTCATGACG
TCAAATCATGCTCATCGTGAAAAAGTTTTGGAGTATTTTTGGAATTTTTCAATCAAGTGAAAGTTTATGA
AATTAATTTTCCTGCTTTTGCTTTTTGGGGTTTCCCCTATTGTTTGTCAAGATTTCGAGGACGGCGTTTT
TCTTGCTAAAATCACAAGTATTGATGAGCACGATGCAAGAAAGATCGGAAGAAGGTTTGGGTTTGAGGCT
CAGTGGAAGGTGAGTAGAAGTTGATAATTTGAAAGTGGAGTAGTGTCTATGGGGTTTTTGCCTTAAATGA
CAGAATACATTCCCAATATACCAAACATAACTGTTTCTACTAGTCGGCCGTACGGGCCCTTTCGTCTCGC
GCGTTTCGGTGATGACGGTGAAAACCTCTGACACATGCAGCTCCCGGAGACGGTCACAGCTTGTCTGTAA
GCGGATGCCGGGAGCAGACAAGCCCGTCAGGGCGCGTCAGCGGGTGTTGGCGGGTGTCGGGGCTGGCTTA
ACTATGCGGCATCAGAGCAGATTGTACTGAGAGTGCACCATATGCGGTGTGAAATACCGCACAGATGCGT
AAGGAGAAAATACCGCATCAGGCGGCCTTAATTAAGGGCCTCGTGATACGCCTATTTTTATAGGTTAATG
TCATGATAATAATGGTTTCTTAGACGTCAGGTGGCACTTTTCGGGGAAATGTGCGCGGAACCCCTATTTG
TTTATTTTTCTAAATACATTCAAATATGTATCCGCTCATGAGACAATAACCCTGATAAATGCTTCAATAA
TATTGAAAAAGGAAGAGTATGAGTATTCAACATTTCCGTGTCGCCCTTATTCCCTTTTTTGCGGCATTTT
GCCTTCCTGTTTTTGCTCACCCAGAAACGCTGGTGAAAGTAAAAGATGCTGAAGATCAGTTGGGTGCACG
AGTGGGTTACATCGAACTGGATCTCAACAGCGGTAAGATCCTTGAGAGTTTTCGCCCCGAAGAACGTTTT
CCAATGATGAGCACTTTTAAAGTTCTGCTATGTGGCGCGGTATTATCCCGTATTGACGCCGGGCAAGAGC
AACTCGGTCGCCGCATACACTATTCTCAGAATGACTTGGTTGAGTACTCACCAGTCACAGAAAAGCATCT
TACGGATGGCATGACAGTAAGAGAATTATGCAGTGCTGCCATAACCATGAGTGATAACACTGCGGCCAAC
TTACTTCTGACAACGATCGGAGGACCGAAGGAGCTAACCGCTTTTTTGCACAACATGGGGGATCATGTAA
CTCGCCTTGATCGTTGGGAACCGGAGCTGAATGAAGCCATACCAAACGACGAGCGTGACACCACGATGCC
TGTAGCAATGGCAACAACGTTGCGCAAACTATTAACTGGCGAACTACTTACTCTAGCTTCCCGGCAACAA
TTAATAGACTGGATGGAGGCGGATAAAGTTGCAGGACCACTTCTGCGCTCGGCCCTTCCGGCTGGCTGGT
TTATTGCTGATAAATCTGGAGCCGGTGAGCGTGGGTCTCGCGGTATCATTGCAGCACTGGGGCCAGATGG
TAAGCCCTCCCGTATCGTAGTTATCTACACGACGGGGAGTCAGGCAACTATGGATGAACGAAATAGACAG
ATCGCTGAGATAGGTGCCTCACTGATTAAGCATTGGTAACTGTCAGACCAAGTTTACTCATATATACTTT
AGATTGATTTAAAACTTCATTTTTAATTTAAAAGGATCTAGGTGAAGATCCTTTTTGATAATCTCATGAC
CAAAATCCCTTAACGTGAGTTTTCGTTCCACTGAGCGTCAGACCCCGTAGAAAAGATCAAAGGATCTTCT
TGAGATCCTTTTTTTCTGCGCGTAATCTGCTGCTTGCAAACAAAAAAACCACCGCTACCAGCGGTGGTTT
GTTTGCCGGATCAAGAGCTACCAACTCTTTTTCCGAAGGTAACTGGCTTCAGCAGAGCGCAGATACCAAA
TACTGTTCTTCTAGTGTAGCCGTAGTTAGGCCACCACTTCAAGAACTCTGTAGCACCGCCTACATACCTC
GCTCTGCTAATCCTGTTACCAGTGGCTGCTGCCAGTGGCGATAAGTCGTGTCTTACCGGGTTGGACTCAA
GACGATAGTTACCGGATAAGGCGCAGCGGTCGGGCTGAACGGGGGGTTCGTGCACACAGCCCAGCTTGGA
GCGAACGACCTACACCGAACTGAGATACCTACAGCGTGAGCTATGAGAAAGCGCCACGCTTCCCGAAGGG
AGAAAGGCGGACAGGTATCCGGTAAGCGGCAGGGTCGGAACAGGAGAGCGCACGAGGGAGCTTCCAGGGG
GAAACGCCTGGTATCTTTATAGTCCTGTCGGGTTTCGCCACCTCTGACTTGAGCGTCGATTTTTGTGATG
CTCGTCAGGGGGGCGGAGCCTATGGAAAAACGCCAGCAACGCGGCCTTTTTACGGTTCCTGGCCTTTTGC
TGGCCTTTTGCTCACATGTTCTTTCCTGCGTTATCCCCTGATTCTGTGGATAACCGTATTACCGCCTTTG
AGTGAGCTGATACCGCTCGCCGCAGCCGAACGACCGAGCGCAGCGAGTCAGTGAGCGAGGAAGCGGAAGA
GCGCCCAATACGCAAACCGCCTCTCCCCGCGCGTTGGCCGATTCATTAATGCAGCTGGCACGACAGGTTT
CCCGACTGGAAAGCGGGCAGTGAGCGCAACGCAATTAATGTGAGTTAGCTCACTCATTAGGCACCCCAGG
CTTTACACTTTATGCTTCCGGCTCGTATGTTGTGTGGAATTGTGAGCGGATAACAATTTCACACAGGAAA
CAGCTATGACCATGATTACGCCAAGCTTGCATGCGCGGCCGCACTGACTGGGCCGGCC
